Addgene plasmid #169040: pH6-spTorA-mCherry
Purpose: mCherry preceeded by the signal peptide of TorA (spTorA) with an N-terminal 6xHis tag in pET28a.
Depositing lab: Siegfried Musser. Depositing organization: Texas A&M Health Science Center. Publication: Influence of the TorD signal peptide chaperone on Tat-dependent protein translocation. Bageshwar UK, DattaGupta A, Musser SM. PLoS One. 2021 Sep 9;16(9):e0256715. doi: 10.1371/journal.pone.0256715. eCollection 2021. PubMed 34499687.
Backbone
  Vector backbone: pET28a
  Backbone size w/o insert (bp): 5369
  Total vector size (bp): 6117
  Vector type: Bacterial Expression
Growth in bacteria
  Bacterial resistance: Kanamycin, 50 μg/mL
  Growth temperature: 37°C
  Growth strain: DH5alpha
  Copy number: High Copy
Gene/Insert
  Gene/Insert name: H6-spTorA-mCherry
  Species: Escherichia coli and Discosoma sp.
  Insert size (bp): 864
  GenBank ID: CAD6011594.1 QIK02008.1
  Promoter: T7
  Tag / fusion protein: 6xHis (N terminal on insert); spTorA (signal peptide of E. coli TorA) (N terminal on insert)
  Cloning method: Restriction Enzyme; 5′ cloning site NcoI (not destroyed); 3′ cloning site HindIII (not destroyed)
  Sequencing primers: 5′ T7 Fwd; 3′ T7 Terminator
Terms and licenses: Academic/Nonprofit Terms; Industry Terms: Not Available to Industry
Depositor comments: The spTorA-mCherry coding sequence was recovered from p-spTorA-mCherry-H6C, a plasmid first reported in Bageshwar et al., 2016 PLoS One, 11:e0149659.
How to cite: pH6-spTorA-mCherry was a gift from Siegfried Musser (Addgene plasmid # 169040 ; http://n2t.net/addgene:169040 ; RRID:Addgene_169040)
