[The description below was written by a language model from this plasmid's Addgene catalogue record and pLannotate feature annotations shown in this document.]
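Description:
pH6-spTorA-mCherry is a bacterial expression plasmid built on the pET28a backbone, about 6.1 kb in total, for T7-driven production of a fluorescent Tat-pathway substrate in Escherichia coli. It is maintained through a ColE1/pMB1-type origin and selected with kanamycin via the aph(3')-Ia resistance gene. The backbone also carries the bom and rop regions from pBR322 and an f1 origin. The catalogue lists it as high copy, although rop normally moderates copy number. A lacI gene with its own promoter supplies lac repressor.

The roughly 860 bp insert was cloned between NcoI and HindIII, downstream of the T7 promoter, a lac operator and the T7 gene 10 ribosome binding site. Transcription therefore depends on T7 RNA polymerase and is held off by lac repressor until it is induced with IPTG or lactose. The open reading frame begins with a 6xHis tag, which the automated annotation matched to a fragment of a composite tag. This is followed by the signal peptide of E. coli TorA (trimethylamine-N-oxide reductase), a twin-arginine signal sequence, fused to the monomeric red fluorescent protein mCherry from Discosoma sp. A T7 terminator closes the unit. The feature table also shows a vector-derived His-tag sequence downstream of mCherry, but the record describes only an N-terminal tag, so this sequence presumably lies beyond the stop codon. The short tetracycline-resistance fragments and similar hits appear to be backbone remnants.

According to the depositor, the spTorA-mCherry coding sequence was taken from an earlier plasmid with a C-terminal His tag. The associated publication concerns how the TorD signal peptide chaperone influences Tat-dependent translocation, which is consistent with using the purified protein as a trackable transport substrate.
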