Features (pLannotate 1.2.2; 21 found; start..end, strand, type, name):
    210..228     +  promoter       T7 promoter: promoter for bacteriophage T7 RNA polymerase
    229..253     +  protein_bind   lac operator: The lac repressor binds to the lac operator to inhibit transcription in E. coli. This inhibition can be relieved by adding lactose or isopropyl-β-D-thiogalactopyranoside (IPTG). lac repressor encoded by lacI
    268..290     +  RBS            RBS: efficient ribosome binding site from bacteriophage T7 gene 10 (Olins and Rangwala, 1989)
    302..320     +  CDS            capTEV™ (fragment): composite tag for in vivo biotinylation, TEV protease cleavage, and 6xHis tagging
    330..449     +  CDS            torA (fragment): TORA_ECOLI - Experimental evidence at protein level: Swiss-Prot protein existence level 1. Reduces trimethylamine-N-oxide (TMAO) into trimethylamine; an anaerobic reaction coupled to energy-yielding reactions. From Escherichia coli (strain K12).
    456..1157    +  CDS            mCherry: mCherry is a basic (constitutively fluorescent) red fluorescent protein published in 2004, derived from Discosoma sp.. It is reported to be a very rapidly-maturing monomer with low acid sensitivity.
   1187..1204    +  CDS            9xHis (fragment): 9xHis affinity tag
   1214..1263    +  CDS            SET1 (fragment): solubility-enhancement tag derived from T7 phage gene 10B
   1271..1318    +  terminator     T7 terminator: transcription terminator for bacteriophage T7 RNA polymerase
   1355..1783    +  rep_origin     f1 ori (sequence partly withheld): f1 bacteriophage origin of replication; arrow indicates direction of (+) strand synthesis
   1836..1893    +  promoter       AmpR promoter (fragment): bla
   1902..2717    -  CDS            KanR: aminoglycoside phosphotransferase; aph(3')-Ia; confers resistance to kanamycin in bacteria or G418 (Geneticin®) in eukaryotes
   2839..3427    +  rep_origin     ori: high-copy-number ColE1/pMB1/pBR322/pUC origin of replication
   3613..3752    -  misc_feature   bom: basis of mobility region from pBR322
   3854..4045    -  CDS            rop: Rop protein, which maintains plasmids at low copy number; rop
   4062..4442    +  CDS            YPB1_ECOLX: Protein predicted: Swiss-Prot protein existence level 4. From Escherichia coli.
   4514..4805    -  CDS            TcR (fragment): tetracycline efflux protein; tet; confers resistance to tetracycline
   4820..4841    -  protein_bind   CAP binding site: CAP binding activates transcription in the presence of cAMP. E. coli catabolite activator protein
   4854..5936    -  CDS            lacI: lac repressor; lacI; The lac repressor binds to the lac operator to inhibit transcription in E. coli. This inhibition can be relieved by adding lactose or isopropyl-β-D-thiogalactopyranoside (IPTG).
   5937..6014    -  promoter       lacI promoter: lacI
   6022..188     -  CDS            TcR (fragment) (across the origin): tetracycline efflux protein; tet; confers resistance to tetracycline
>Addgene plasmid #169040 | pH6-spTorA-mCherry | addgene full sequence | sequence record 373315 | Addgene NGS Result
GCAAGGAGATGGCGCCCAACAGTCCCCCGGCCACGGGGCCTGCCACCATACCCACGCCGAAACAAGCGCT
CATGAGCCCGAAGTGGCGAGCCCGATCTTCCCCATCGGTGATGTCGGCGATATAGGCGCCAGCAACCGCA
CCTGTGGCGCCTGTGATGCCGGCCACGATGCGTCCGGCGTAGAGGATCGAGATCTCGATCCCGCGAAATT
AATACGACTCACTATAGGGGAATTGTGAGCGGATAACAATTCCCCTCTAGAAATAATTTTGTTTAACTTT
AAGAAGGAGATATACCATGGCGCATCATCATCATCATCATAACAATAACGATCTCTTTCAGGCATCACGT
CGGCGTTTTCTGGCACAACTCGGCGGCTTAACCGTCGCCGGGATGCTGGGGCCGTCATTGTTAACGCCGC
GACGTGCGACTGCGGCGCAAGCGGCGTCGATCGACAGCAAGGGCGAGGAGGATAACATGGCCATCATCAA
GGAGTTCATGCGCTTCAAGGTGCACATGGAGGGCTCCGTGAACGGCCACGAGTTCGAGATCGAGGGCGAG
GGCGAGGGCCGCCCCTACGAGGGCACCCAGACCGCCAAGCTGAAGGTGACCAAGGGTGGCCCCCTGCCCT
TCGCCTGGGACATCCTGTCCCCTCAGTTCATGTACGGCTCCAAGGCCTACGTGAAGCACCCCGCCGACAT
CCCCGACTACTTGAAGCTGTCCTTCCCCGAGGGCTTCAAGTGGGAGCGCGTGATGAACTTCGAGGACGGC
GGCGTGGTGACCGTGACCCAGGACTCCTCCCTGCAGGACGGCGAGTTCATCTACAAGGTGAAGCTGCGCG
GCACCAACTTCCCCTCCGACGGCCCCGTAATGCAGAAGAAGACAATGGGCTGGGAGGCCTCCTCCGAGCG
GATGTACCCCGAGGACGGCGCCCTGAAGGGCGAGATCAAGCAGAGGCTGAAGCTGAAGGACGGCGGCCAC
TACGACGCTGAGGTCAAGACCACCTACAAGGCCAAGAAGCCCGTGCAGCTGCCCGGCGCCTACAACGTCA
ACATCAAGTTGGACATCACCTCCCACAACGAGGACTACACCATCGTGGAACAGTACGAACGCGCCGAGGG
CCGCCACTCCACCGGCGGCATGGACGAGCTGTACAAGTGATATATAAGCTTGCGGCCGCACTCGAGCACC
ACCACCACCACCACTGAGATCCGGCTGCTAACAAAGCCCGAAAGGAAGCTGAGTTGGCTGCTGCCACCGC
TGAGCAATAACTAGCATAACCCCTTGGGGCCTCTAAACGGGTCTTGAGGGGTTTTTTGCTGAAAGGAGGA
ACTATATCCGGATTGGCGAATGGG
[124 nt withheld, positions 1355-1478]
C
[91 nt withheld, positions 1480-1570]
A
[49 nt withheld, positions 1572-1620]
CCTTTGACGTTGGAGTCCACGTTCTTT
[37 nt withheld, positions 1648-1684]
ACCCTATCTCGGTCTATTCTTTTGATTTATAAGGGATTTTGCCGATTTCGGCCTATTGGTTAAAAAATGA
GCTGATTTAACAAAAATTTAACGCGAATTTTAACAAAATATTAACGCTTACAATTTAGGTGGCACTTTTC
GGGGAAATGTGCGCGGAACCCCTATTTGTTTATTTTTCTAAATACATTCAAATATGTATCCGCTCATGAA
TTAATTCTTAGAAAAACTCATCGAGCATCAAATGAAACTGCAATTTATTCATATCAGGATTATCAATACC
ATATTTTTGAAAAAGCCGTTTCTGTAATGAAGGAGAAAACTCACCGAGGCAGTTCCATAGGATGGCAAGA
TCCTGGTATCGGTCTGCGATTCCGACTCGTCCAACATCAATACAACCTATTAATTTCCCCTCGTCAAAAA
TAAGGTTATCAAGTGAGAAATCACCATGAGTGACGACTGAATCCGGTGAGAATGGCAAAAGTTTATGCAT
TTCTTTCCAGACTTGTTCAACAGGCCAGCCATTACGCTCGTCATCAAAATCACTCGCATCAACCAAACCG
TTATTCATTCGTGATTGCGCCTGAGCGAGACGAAATACGCGATCGCTGTTAAAAGGACAATTACAAACAG
GAATCGAATGCAACCGGCGCAGGAACACTGCCAGCGCATCAACAATATTTTCACCTGAATCAGGATATTC
TTCTAATACCTGGAATGCTGTTTTCCCGGGGATCGCAGTGGTGAGTAACCATGCATCATCAGGAGTACGG
ATAAAATGCTTGATGGTCGGAAGAGGCATAAATTCCGTCAGCCAGTTTAGTCTGACCATCTCATCTGTAA
CATCATTGGCAACGCTACCTTTGCCATGTTTCAGAAACAACTCTGGCGCATCGGGCTTCCCATACAATCG
ATAGATTGTCGCACCTGATTGCCCGACATTATCGCGAGCCCATTTATACCCATATAAATCAGCATCCATG
TTGGAATTTAATCGCGGCCTAGAGCAAGACGTTTCCCGTTGAATATGGCTCATAACACCCCTTGTATTAC
TGTTTATGTAAGCAGACAGTTTTATTGTTCATGACCAAAATCCCTTAACGTGAGTTTTCGTTCCACTGAG
CGTCAGACCCCGTAGAAAAGATCAAAGGATCTTCTTGAGATCCTTTTTTTCTGCGCGTAATCTGCTGCTT
GCAAACAAAAAAACCACCGCTACCAGCGGTGGTTTGTTTGCCGGATCAAGAGCTACCAACTCTTTTTCCG
AAGGTAACTGGCTTCAGCAGAGCGCAGATACCAAATACTGTCCTTCTAGTGTAGCCGTAGTTAGGCCACC
ACTTCAAGAACTCTGTAGCACCGCCTACATACCTCGCTCTGCTAATCCTGTTACCAGTGGCTGCTGCCAG
TGGCGATAAGTCGTGTCTTACCGGGTTGGACTCAAGACGATAGTTACCGGATAAGGCGCAGCGGTCGGGC
TGAACGGGGGGTTCGTGCACACAGCCCAGCTTGGAGCGAACGACCTACACCGAACTGAGATACCTACAGC
GTGAGCTATGAGAAAGCGCCACGCTTCCCGAAGGGAGAAAGGCGGACAGGTATCCGGTAAGCGGCAGGGT
CGGAACAGGAGAGCGCACGAGGGAGCTTCCAGGGGGAAACGCCTGGTATCTTTATAGTCCTGTCGGGTTT
CGCCACCTCTGACTTGAGCGTCGATTTTTGTGATGCTCGTCAGGGGGGCGGAGCCTATGGAAAAACGCCA
GCAACGCGGCCTTTTTACGGTTCCTGGCCTTTTGCTGGCCTTTTGCTCACATGTTCTTTCCTGCGTTATC
CCCTGATTCTGTGGATAACCGTATTACCGCCTTTGAGTGAGCTGATACCGCTCGCCGCAGCCGAACGACC
GAGCGCAGCGAGTCAGTGAGCGAGGAAGCGGAAGAGCGCCTGATGCGGTATTTTCTCCTTACGCATCTGT
GCGGTATTTCACACCGCAATGGTGCACTCTCAGTACAATCTGCTCTGATGCCGCATAGTTAAGCCAGTAT
ACACTCCGCTATCGCTACGTGACTGGGTCATGGCTGCGCCCCGACACCCGCCAACACCCGCTGACGCGCC
CTGACGGGCTTGTCTGCTCCCGGCATCCGCTTACAGACAAGCTGTGACCGTCTCCGGGAGCTGCATGTGT
CAGAGGTTTTCACCGTCATCACCGAAACGCGCGAGGCAGCTGCGGTAAAGCTCATCAGCGTGGTCGTGAA
GCGATTCACAGATGTCTGCCTGTTCATCCGCGTCCAGCTCGTTGAGTTTCTCCAGAAGCGTTAATGTCTG
GCTTCTGATAAAGCGGGCCATGTTAAGGGCGGTTTTTTCCTGTTTGGTCACTGATGCCTCCGTGTAAGGG
GGATTTCTGTTCATGGGGGTAATGATACCGATGAAACGAGAGAGGATGCTCACGATACGGGTTACTGATG
ATGAACATGCCCGGTTACTGGAACGTTGTGAGGGTAAACAACTGGCGGTATGGATGCGGCGGGACCAGAG
AAAAATCACTCAGGGTCAATGCCAGCGCTTCGTTAATACAGATGTAGGTGTTCCACAGGGTAGCCAGCAG
CATCCTGCGATGCAGATCCGGAACATAATGGTGCAGGGCGCTGACTTCCGCGTTTCCAGACTTTACGAAA
CACGGAAACCGAAGACCATTCATGTTGTTGCTCAGGTCGCAGACGTTTTGCAGCAGCAGTCGCTTCACGT
TCGCTCGCGTATCGGTGATTCATTCTGCTAACCAGTAAGGCAACCCCGCCAGCCTAGCCGGGTCCTCAAC
GACAGGAGCACGATCATGCGCACCCGTGGGGCCGCCATGCCGGCGATAATGGCCTGCTTCTCGCCGAAAC
GTTTGGTGGCGGGACCAGTGACGAAGGCTTGAGCGAGGGCGTGCAAGATTCCGAATACCGCAAGCGACAG
GCCGATCATCGTCGCGCTCCAGCGAAAGCGGTCCTCGCCGAAAATGACCCAGAGCGCTGCCGGCACCTGT
CCTACGAGTTGCATGATAAAGAAGACAGTCATAAGTGCGGCGACGATAGTCATGCCCCGCGCCCACCGGA
AGGAGCTGACTGGGTTGAAGGCTCTCAAGGGCATCGGTCGAGATCCCGGTGCCTAATGAGTGAGCTAACT
TACATTAATTGCGTTGCGCTCACTGCCCGCTTTCCAGTCGGGAAACCTGTCGTGCCAGCTGCATTAATGA
ATCGGCCAACGCGCGGGGAGAGGCGGTTTGCGTATTGGGCGCCAGGGTGGTTTTTCTTTTCACCAGTGAG
ACGGGCAACAGCTGATTGCCCTTCACCGCCTGGCCCTGAGAGAGTTGCAGCAAGCGGTCCACGCTGGTTT
GCCCCAGCAGGCGAAAATCCTGTTTGATGGTGGTTAACGGCGGGATATAACATGAGCTGTCTTCGGTATC
GTCGTATCCCACTACCGAGATATCCGCACCAACGCGCAGCCCGGACTCGGTAATGGCGCGCATTGCGCCC
AGCGCCATCTGATCGTTGGCAACCAGCATCGCAGTGGGAACGATGCCCTCATTCAGCATTTGCATGGTTT
GTTGAAAACCGGACATGGCACTCCAGTCGCCTTCCCGTTCCGCTATCGGCTGAATTTGATTGCGAGTGAG
ATATTTATGCCAGCCAGCCAGACGCAGACGCGCCGAGACAGAACTTAATGGGCCCGCTAACAGCGCGATT
TGCTGGTGACCCAATGCGACCAGATGCTCCACGCCCAGTCGCGTACCGTCTTCATGGGAGAAAATAATAC
TGTTGATGGGTGTCTGGTCAGAGACATCAAGAAATAACGCCGGAACATTAGTGCAGGCAGCTTCCACAGC
AATGGCATCCTGGTCATCCAGCGGATAGTTAATGATCAGCCCACTGACGCGTTGCGCGAGAAGATTGTGC
ACCGCCGCTTTACAGGCTTCGACGCCGCTTCGTTCTACCATCGACACCACCACGCTGGCACCCAGTTGAT
CGGCGCGAGATTTAATCGCCGCGACAATTTGCGACGGCGCGTGCAGGGCCAGACTGGAGGTGGCAACGCC
AATCAGCAACGACTGTTTGCCCGCCAGTTGTTGTGCCACGCGGTTGGGAATGTAATTCAGCTCCGCCATC
GCCGCTTCCACTTTTTCCCGCGTTTTCGCAGAAACGTGGCTGGCCTGGTTCACCACGCGGGAAACGGTCT
GATAAGAGACACCGGCATACTCTGCGACATCGTATAACGTTACTGGTTTCACATTCACCACCCTGAATTG
ACTCTCTTCCGGGCGCTATCATGCCATACCGCGAAAGGTTTTGCGCCATTCGATGGTGTCCGGGATCTCG
ACGCTCTCCCTTATGCGACTCCTGCATTAGGAAGCAGCCCAGTAGTAGGTTGAGGCCGTTGAGCACCGCC
GCCGCAAGGAATGGTGCAT
